Addgene plasmid #172788: pLBC0090
Purpose: Level 0 module containing NT2_Start
Depositing lab: Benjamin Field. Depositing organization: CNRS DR12, Delegation Provence et Corse. Publication: MoBiFC: development of a modular bimolecular fluorescence complementation toolkit for the analysis of chloroplast protein-protein interactions. Velay F, Soula M, Mehrez M, Belbachir C, D'Alessandro S, Laloi C, Crete P, Field B. Plant Methods. 2022 May 26;18(1):69. doi: 10.1186/s13007-022-00902-1. PubMed 35619173.
Backbone
  Vector backbone: pAGM41258
  Backbone manufacturer: Engler et al. 2014
  Vector type: Synthetic Biology
Growth in bacteria
  Bacterial resistance: Spectinomycin, 50 μg/mL
  Growth temperature: 37°C
  Growth strain: DH5alpha
  Copy number: High Copy
Gene/Insert
  Gene/Insert name: Spacer module with start codon.
  Species: Synthetic
  Mutation: no
  Cloning method: Restriction Enzyme; 5′ cloning site Unknown (unknown if destroyed)
Terms and licenses: Academic/Nonprofit Terms; Industry Terms: Not Available to Industry
Depositor comments: Please visit https://www.biorxiv.org/content/10.1101/2021.03.01.433373v1 for bioRxiv preprint.
How to cite: pLBC0090 was a gift from Benjamin Field (Addgene plasmid # 172788 ; http://n2t.net/addgene:172788 ; RRID:Addgene_172788)
