[The description below was written by a language model from this plasmid's Addgene catalogue record and pLannotate feature annotations shown in this document.]
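Description:
pLBC0090 is a small (about 2.3 kb) Level 0 part plasmid from the MoBiFC toolkit, a modular cloning system for building bimolecular fluorescence complementation constructs to study chloroplast protein–protein interactions in plants. It is built on the pAGM41258 backbone, a synthetic-biology acceptor vector of the MoClo/Golden Gate family, and is maintained in E. coli as a high-copy plasmid. The feature table shows a ColE1/pUC-type origin of replication and an aadA coding sequence, which confers spectinomycin (and streptomycin) resistance and matches the catalogued selection. An AmpR (bla) promoter lies upstream of aadA and is likely what drives its expression. The short fragments annotated as an integrase, a gentamicin acetyltransferase and lacI are most plausibly remnants of the integron-derived resistance cassette and of the backbone's original cloning region, not functional genes.

The payload is a synthetic module named NT2_Start, described as a spacer with a start codon. It is too short to be picked up as an annotated feature, so the table covers only backbone elements. The exact position, flanking fusion sites and the type IIS enzyme used to release the part are not stated in the record. By its name and description, the module appears to fill an N-terminal tag position in a hierarchical assembly. It would supply a translation initiation codon where no N-terminal tag or targeting sequence is wanted, so that a downstream coding part can still be assembled in frame into a complete transcription unit. The plasmid carries no promoter, reporter or plant selection marker of its own and serves purely as a donor part for higher-level assemblies.
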