Features (pLannotate 1.2.2; 6 found; start..end, strand, type, name):
    110..214     +  promoter       AmpR promoter: bla
    205..285     -  CDS            int (fragment): INT2_ECOLX - Protein inferred from homology: Swiss-Prot protein existence level 3. Putative integrase believed to be involved in the insertion of antibiotic resistance genes into plasmids and transposons. From Escherichia coli.
    373..429     +  CDS            GmR (fragment): gentamycin acetyltransferase; aacC1; confers resistance to gentamycin
    436..1224    +  CDS            aadA: S3AD_ECOLX - Experimental evidence at protein level: Swiss-Prot protein existence level 1. Mediates bacterial resistance to the antibiotics streptomycin and spectinomycin. From Escherichia coli.
   1398..1986    +  rep_origin     ori: high-copy-number ColE1/pMB1/pBR322/pUC origin of replication
   2169..2218    +  CDS            lacI (fragment): lac repressor; lacI; The lac repressor binds to the lac operator to inhibit transcription in E. coli. This inhibition can be relieved by adding lactose or isopropyl-β-D-thiogalactopyranoside (IPTG).
>Addgene plasmid #172788 | pLBC0090 | addgene full sequence | sequence record 346207 | Addgene NGS Result
GTGGCTCTTCAGTGGACGAAAGGGCCTCGTGATACGCCTATTTTTATAGGTTAATGTCATGATAATAATG
GTTTCTTAGACGTCAGGTGGCACTTTTCGGGGAAATGTGCGCGGAACCCCTATTTGTTTATTTTTCTAAA
TACATTCAAATATGTATCCGCTCATGAGACAATAACCCTGATAAATGCTTCAATAATATTGAAAAAGGAA
GAGTATGCGCTCACGCAACTGGTCCAGAACCTTGACCGAACGCAGCGGTGGTAACGGCGCAGTGGCGGTT
TTCATGGCTTGTTATGACTGTTTTTTTTTGGGGTACAGTCTATGCCTCGGGCATCCAAGCAGCAAGCGCG
TTACGCCGTGGGTCGATGTTTGATGTTATGGAGCAGCAACGATGTTACGCAGCAGGGCAGTCGCCCTAAA
ACAAAGTTAAACATCATGAGGGAAGCGGTGATCGCCGAAGTATCGACTCAACTATCAGAGGTAGTTGGCG
TCATCGAGCGCCATCTCGAACCGACGTTGCTGGCCGTACATTTGTACGGCTCCGCAGTGGATGGCGGCCT
GAAGCCACACAGCGATATTGATTTGCTGGTTACGGTGACCGTAAGGCTTGATGAAACAACGCGGCGAGCT
TTGATCAACGACCTTTTGGAAACTTCGGCTTCCCCTGGAGAGAGCGAGATTCTCCGCGCTGTAGAAGTCA
CCATTGTTGTGCACGACGACATCATTCCGTGGCGTTATCCAGCTAAGCGCGAACTGCAATTTGGAGAATG
GCAGCGCAATGACATTCTTGCAGGTATCTTCGAGCCAGCCACGATCGACATTGATCTGGCTATCTTGCTG
ACAAAAGCAAGAGAACATAGCGTTGCCTTGGTAGGTCCAGCGGCGGAGGAACTCTTTGATCCGGTTCCTG
AACAGGATCTATTTGAGGCGCTAAATGAAACCTTAACGCTATGGAACTCGCCGCCCGACTGGGCTGGCGA
TGAGCGAAATGTAGTGCTTACGTTGTCCCGCATTTGGTACAGCGCAGTAACCGGCAAAATCGCGCCGAAG
GATGTCGCTGCCGACTGGGCAATGGAGCGCCTGCCGGCCCAGTATCAGCCCGTCATACTTGAAGCTAGAC
AGGCTTATCTTGGACAAGAAGAAGATCGCTTGGCCTCGCGCGCAGATCAGTTGGAAGAATTTGTCCATTA
CGTAAAAGGCGAGATCACCAAGGTAGTCGGCAAATAACTGTCAGACCAAGTTTACTCATATATACTTTAG
ATTGATTTAAAACTTCATTTTTAATTTAAAAGGATCTAGGTGAAGATCCTTTTTGATAATCTCATGACCA
AAATCCCTTAACGTGAGTTTTCGTTCCACTGAGCGTCAGACCCCGTAGAAAAGATCAAAGGATCTTCTTG
AGATCCTTTTTTTCTGCGCGTAATCTGCTGCTTGCAAACAAAAAAACCACCGCTACCAGCGGTGGTTTGT
TTGCCGGATCAAGAGCTACCAACTCTTTTTCCGAAGGTAACTGGCTTCAGCAGAGCGCAGATACCAAATA
CTGTTCTTCTAGTGTAGCCGTAGTTAGGCCACCACTTCAAGAACTCTGTAGCACCGCCTACATACCTCGC
TCTGCTAATCCTGTTACCAGTGGCTGCTGCCAGTGGCGATAAGTCGTGTCTTACCGGGTTGGACTCAAGA
CGATAGTTACCGGATAAGGCGCAGCGGTCGGGCTGAACGGGGGGTTCGTGCACACAGCCCAGCTTGGAGC
GAACGACCTACACCGAACTGAGATACCTACAGCGTGAGCTATGAGAAAGCGCCACGCTTCCCGAAGGGAG
AAAGGCGGACAGGTATCCGGTAAGCGGCAGGGTCGGAACAGGAGAGCGCACGAGGGAGCTTCCAGGGGGA
AACGCCTGGTATCTTTATAGTCCTGTCGGGTTTCGCCACCTCTGACTTGAGCGTCGATTTTTGTGATGCT
CGTCAGGGGGGCGGAGCCTATGGAAAAACGCCAGCAACGCGGCCTTTTTACGGTTCCTGGCCTTTTGCTG
GCCTTTTGCTCACATGTTCTTTCCTGCGTTATCCCCTGATTCTGTGGATAACCGTATTACCGCCTTTGAG
TGAGCTGATACCGCTCGCCGCAGCCGAACGACCGAGCGCAGCGAGTCAGTGAGCGAGGAAGCGGAAGAGC
GCCCAATACGCAAACCGCCTCTCCCCGCGCGTTGGCCGATTCATTAATCACTCTGTGGTCTCAAATGGGA
GGAGGTTGAGACCACGAA
